Addgene plasmid #40909: pcDNA3.2/DEST/hCx43-E2HA-stop
Depositing lab: Robin Shaw. Depositing organization: University of California, San Francisco (UCSF). Publication: Actin cytoskeleton rest stops regulate anterograde traffic of connexin 43 vesicles to the plasma membrane. Smyth JW, Vogan JM, Buch PJ, Zhang SS, Fong TS, Hong TT, Shaw RM. Circ Res. 2012 Mar 30;110(7):978-89. Epub 2012 Feb 9. 10.1161/CIRCRESAHA.111.257964 PubMed 22328533.
Backbone
  Vector backbone: pcDNA3.2/v5-DEST
  Backbone manufacturer: Invitrogen
  Backbone size w/o insert (bp): 7711
  Total vector size (bp): 8893
  Vector type: Mammalian Expression
  Selectable markers: Neomycin (select with G418)
Growth in bacteria
  Bacterial resistance: Ampicillin, 100 μg/mL
  Growth temperature: 37°C
  Growth strain: DH5alpha
  Copy number: High Copy
Gene/Insert
  Gene/Insert name: Connexin 43 internal HA tag (alt name: GJA1)
  Species: H. sapiens (human)
  Insert size (bp): 1179
  Mutation: HA tag inserted in second extracellular loop
  GenBank ID: NM_000165.3
  Entrez Gene: GJA1 (a.k.a. AVSD3, CMDR, CX43, EKVP, EKVP3, GJAL, HLHS1, HSS, ODDD, PPKCA)
  Promoter: CMV
  Cloning method: Gateway Cloning
  Sequencing primers: 5′ CMV Fwd; 3′ V5 Rev
Terms and licenses: Academic/Nonprofit Terms; Industry Terms: Not Available to Industry
How to cite: pcDNA3.2/DEST/hCx43-E2HA-stop was a gift from Robin Shaw (Addgene plasmid # 40909 ; http://n2t.net/addgene:40909 ; RRID:Addgene_40909)
