[The description below was written by a language model from this plasmid's Addgene catalogue record.]
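Description:
pcDNA3.2/DEST/hCx43-E2HA-stop is a mammalian expression plasmid built on the Invitrogen pcDNA3.2/V5-DEST Gateway destination backbone, with a recorded total size of about 8.9 kb. It is maintained in E. coli as a high-copy plasmid under ampicillin selection, and it carries a neomycin resistance marker so that transfected mammalian cells can be selected with G418 to derive stable lines. No feature table is provided, so the origin of replication and other backbone elements are not individually documented in the record.

The insert, introduced by Gateway recombination, is the human connexin 43 coding sequence (GJA1, roughly 1.2 kb), the gap junction protein that assembles into hemichannels and intercellular channels at the plasma membrane. It is modified by insertion of an HA epitope tag within the second extracellular loop rather than at either terminus, and expression is driven by the strong constitutive CMV promoter. The "stop" in the name suggests that the open reading frame retains its own stop codon, in which case the C-terminal V5 tag offered by the backbone would not be fused to the protein and the native C-terminus would be left intact, although the record does not state this explicitly.

Placing the HA epitope in an extracellular loop means that it should be exposed on the outside of the cell once the protein reaches the plasma membrane. This allows surface-delivered connexin 43 to be distinguished from intracellular pools by antibody labelling of non-permeabilised cells. That design fits the associated study, which examined how the actin cytoskeleton regulates forward trafficking of connexin 43 vesicles to the plasma membrane.
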