>Addgene plasmid #40909 | pcDNA3.2/DEST/hCx43-E2HA-stop | addgene partial sequence | sequence record 55296 | TK-pA-R 5'-ttgtctccttccgtgtttca-3'
TTACTAACCGGTACGCGTAGAATCGAGACCGAGGAGAGGGTTAGGGATAGGCTTACCTTCGAACCGCGGG
CCCTCTAGATCAACCACTTTGTACAAGAAAGCTGGGTACTAGATCTCCAGGTCATCAGGCCGAGGTCTGC
TGCTGGCACGACTGCTGGCTCTGCTTGAAGGTCGCTGGTCCACAATGGCTAGTGGCTGTAATTCATGTCC
AGCAGCTAGTTTTTTTGAATTCTGGTTATCATCGGGGAAATCAAAAGGCTGTGCATGGGAGTTAGAGATG
GTGCTTCCCGCCTGCCCCATTCGATTTTGTTCTGCACTGTAATTAGCCCAGTTTTGCTCACTTGCTTGCT
TGTTGTAATTGCGGCAAGAAGAATTGTTTCTGTCGCCAGTAACCAGCTTGTACCCAGGAGGAGACATAGG
CGAGAGGGGAGCGGTTGGTGAGGAGCAGCCATTGAAATAAGCATATTTTTGAGACCCACAGTCTTTGGCA
GGGCTCAGCGCACCACTGGTCGCATGGTAAGGGTCGCTCTTTCCCTTAACCCGATCCTTAACGCCCTTGA
AGAAAACATAGAAGAGTTCAATGATATTCAAGGCCAGGGACACCAAGGACACCACCAGCATGAAGATGAT
GAAGATGGTTTTCTCCGTGGGGCGAGAGAGGAAACAGTCCACCGGGCCGCCGCCCGCATAATCCGGCACA
TCATACGGATAGCCGCCCGGGCCTCGAGTGCAAGTGTAAACAGCACTCAAGCTGAATCCATAGATGTACC
ACTGGATCAGCAAGAAGGCCACCTCAAAGATAGACTTGAAGAGGATACTGATGATGTAGGTTCGCAGCAA
